Addgene plasmid #206841: pGL4.23-5xE-box
Purpose: The plasmid contains a 312 bp DNA fragment that contained 5 canonical E-boxes (GCCACGTGCA) spaced by 50 nucleotides and cloned into pGL4.23[luc2/minP] (XhoI/HindIII).
Depositing lab: Tassula Proikas-Cezanne. Publication: The ABL-MYC axis controls WIPI1-enhanced autophagy in lifespan extension. Sporbeck K, Haas ML, Pastor-Maldonado CJ, Schussele DS, Hunter C, Takacs Z, Diogo de Oliveira AL, Franz-Wachtel M, Charsou C, Pfisterer SG, Gubas A, Haller PK, Knorr RL, Kaulich M, Macek B, Eskelinen EL, Simonsen A, Proikas-Cezanne T. Commun Biol. 2023 Aug 24;6(1):872. doi: 10.1038/s42003-023-05236-9. PubMed 37620393.
Backbone
  Vector backbone: pGL4.23[luc2/minP]
  Backbone manufacturer: Promega
  Backbone size w/o insert (bp): 4283
  Total vector size (bp): 4595
  Vector type: Luciferase
Growth in bacteria
  Bacterial resistance: Ampicillin, 100 μg/mL
  Growth temperature: 37°C
  Growth strain: DH5alpha
  Copy number: Unknown
Gene/Insert
  Gene/Insert name: 5x E-box ((GCCACGTGCA)
  Species: H. sapiens (human)
  Insert size (bp): 312
Resource information
  A portion of this plasmid was derived from a plasmid made by: AZENTA Life Sciences, GENEWIZ Germany.
Terms and licenses: Academic/Nonprofit Terms; Industry Terms: Not Available to Industry
How to cite: pGL4.23-5xE-box was a gift from Tassula Proikas-Cezanne (Addgene plasmid # 206841 ; http://n2t.net/addgene:206841 ; RRID:Addgene_206841)
