[The description below was written by a language model from this plasmid's Addgene catalogue record and pLannotate feature annotations shown in this document.]
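Description:
pGL4.23-5xE-box is a firefly luciferase reporter plasmid built on the Promega pGL4.23[luc2/minP] backbone, designed to read out transcriptional activity driven through E-box elements in transfected mammalian cells. A synthetic 312 bp fragment carrying five canonical E-box motifs, spaced 50 nucleotides apart, was cloned between the XhoI and HindIII sites upstream of the minimal promoter. The insert itself is not annotated in the feature table, but it would lie in the unannotated region preceding minP.

In the annotated sequence, the minimal TATA-box promoter (minP), which has low basal activity on its own, sits directly ahead of the synthetic luc2 firefly luciferase coding sequence, followed by an SV40 polyadenylation signal. Luciferase output therefore depends largely on factors recruited to the upstream E-boxes, the binding sites for basic helix-loop-helix transcription factors such as MYC. A synthetic poly(A) signal and an RNA polymerase II transcriptional pause site from the human α2 globin gene are positioned upstream of the response-element region, where they suppress spurious read-through transcription from the backbone and keep background low. The short large T antigen and tetracycline-resistance hits are fragments of backbone sequence rather than functional genes.

The plasmid is propagated in E. coli via a high-copy ColE1/pUC-type origin and selected with ampicillin through the β-lactamase gene. The sequenced record (4,557 nt) is slightly shorter than the catalogued total size of 4,595 bp. The associated publication concerns an ABL-MYC axis controlling WIPI1-enhanced autophagy, which is consistent with use of this reporter to monitor E-box-dependent, MYC-related transcriptional activity.
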