Features (pLannotate 1.2.2; 10 found; start..end, strand, type, name):
    351..382     +  promoter       minP: minimal TATA-box promoter with low basal activity
    415..2067    +  CDS            luciferase: firefly luciferase synthetic luc2 version of the luciferase gene
   2111..2232    -  polyA_signal   SV40 poly(A) signal: SV40 polyadenylation signal
   2255..2323    -  CDS            large T antigen (fragment): large T antigen from SV40 (simian virus 40)
   2339..2471    +  CDS            TcR (fragment): tetracycline efflux protein; tet; confers resistance to tetracycline
   2651..3239    -  rep_origin     ori: high-copy-number ColE1/pMB1/pBR322/pUC origin of replication
   3439..4299    -  CDS            AmpR: β-lactamase confers resistance to ampicillin, carbenicillin, and related antibiotics
   4300..4341    -  promoter       AmpR promoter (fragment): bla
   4404..4452    +  polyA_signal   poly(A) signal: synthetic polyadenylation signal
   4466..4557    +  misc_feature   pause site: RNA polymerase II transcriptional pause signal from the human α2 globin gene
>Addgene plasmid #206841 | pGL4.23-5xE-box | addgene full sequence | sequence record 417440 | Addgene NGS Result
GGCCTAACTGGCCGGTACCTGAGCTCGCTAGCCTCGAGAGTTCCCACCCCGCCCAGACCCCTTGCCACGT
GCAACTCTGCCTATTAAACTTACAGAGTAGTTCCCACCCCGCCCAGACCCCTTGCCACGTGCAACTCTGC
CTATTAAACTTACAGAGTAGTTCCCACCCCGCCCAGACCCCTTGCCACGTGCAACTCTGCCTATTAAACT
TACAGAGTAGTTCCCACCCCGCCCAGACCCCTTGCCACGTGCAACTCTGCCTATTAAACTTACAGAGTAG
TTCCCACCCCGCCCAGACCCCTTGCCACGTGCAACTCTGCCTATTAAACTTACAGAGTAAGCTTAGACAC
TAGAGGGTATATAATGGAAGCTCGACTTCCAGCTTGGCAATCCGGTACTGTTGGTAAAGCCACCATGGAA
GATGCCAAAAACATTAAGAAGGGCCCAGCGCCATTCTACCCACTCGAAGACGGGACCGCCGGCGAGCAGC
TGCACAAAGCCATGAAGCGCTACGCCCTGGTGCCCGGCACCATCGCCTTTACCGACGCACATATCGAGGT
GGACATTACCTACGCCGAGTACTTCGAGATGAGCGTTCGGCTGGCAGAAGCTATGAAGCGCTATGGGCTG
AATACAAACCATCGGATCGTGGTGTGCAGCGAGAATAGCTTGCAGTTCTTCATGCCCGTGTTGGGTGCCC
TGTTCATCGGTGTGGCTGTGGCCCCAGCTAACGACATCTACAACGAGCGCGAGCTGCTGAACAGCATGGG
CATCAGCCAGCCCACCGTCGTATTCGTGAGCAAGAAAGGGCTGCAAAAGATCCTCAACGTGCAAAAGAAG
CTACCGATCATACAAAAGATCATCATCATGGATAGCAAGACCGACTACCAGGGCTTCCAAAGCATGTACA
CCTTCGTGACTTCCCATTTGCCACCCGGCTTCAACGAGTACGACTTCGTGCCCGAGAGCTTCGACCGGGA
CAAAACCATCGCCCTGATCATGAACAGTAGTGGCAGTACCGGATTGCCCAAGGGCGTAGCCCTACCGCAC
CGCACCGCTTGTGTCCGATTCAGTCATGCCCGCGACCCCATCTTCGGCAACCAGATCATCCCCGACACCG
CTATCCTCAGCGTGGTGCCATTTCACCACGGCTTCGGCATGTTCACCACGCTGGGCTACTTGATCTGCGG
CTTTCGGGTCGTGCTCATGTACCGCTTCGAGGAGGAGCTATTCTTGCGCAGCTTGCAAGACTATAAGATT
CAATCTGCCCTGCTGGTGCCCACACTATTTAGCTTCTTCGCTAAGAGCACTCTCATCGACAAGTACGACC
TAAGCAACTTGCACGAGATCGCCAGCGGCGGGGCGCCGCTCAGCAAGGAGGTAGGTGAGGCCGTGGCCAA
ACGCTTCCACCTACCAGGCATCCGCCAGGGCTACGGCCTGACAGAAACAACCAGCGCCATTCTGATCACC
CCCGAAGGGGACGACAAGCCTGGCGCAGTAGGCAAGGTGGTGCCCTTCTTCGAGGCTAAGGTGGTGGACT
TGGACACCGGTAAGACACTGGGTGTGAACCAGCGCGGCGAGCTGTGCGTCCGTGGCCCCATGATCATGAG
CGGCTACGTTAACAACCCCGAGGCTACAAACGCTCTCATCGACAAGGACGGCTGGCTGCACAGCGGCGAC
ATCGCCTACTGGGACGAGGACGAGCACTTCTTCATCGTGGACCGGCTGAAGAGCCTGATCAAATACAAGG
GCTACCAGGTAGCCCCAGCCGAACTGGAGAGCATCCTGCTGCAACACCCCAACATCTTCGACGCCGGGGT
CGCCGGCCTGCCCGACGACGATGCCGGCGAGCTGCCCGCCGCAGTCGTCGTGCTGGAACACGGTAAAACC
ATGACCGAGAAGGAGATCGTGGACTATGTGGCCAGCCAGGTTACAACCGCCAAGAAGCTGCGCGGTGGTG
TTGTGTTCGTGGACGAGGTGCCTAAAGGACTGACCGGCAAGTTGGACGCCCGCAAGATCCGCGAGATTCT
CATTAAGGCCAAGAAGGGCGGCAAGATCGCCGTGTAATAATTCTAGAGTCGGGGCGGCCGGCCGCTTCGA
GCAGACATGATAAGATACATTGATGAGTTTGGACAAACCACAACTAGAATGCAGTGAAAAAAATGCTTTA
TTTGTGAAATTTGTGATGCTATTGCTTTATTTGTAACCATTATAAGCTGCAATAAACAAGTTAACAACAA
CAATTGCATTCATTTTATGTTTCAGGTTCAGGGGGAGGTGTGGGAGGTTTTTTAAAGCAAGTAAAACCTC
TACAAATGTGGTAAAATCGATAAGGATCCGTCGACCGATGCCCTTGAGAGCCTTCAACCCAGTCAGCTCC
TTCCGGTGGGCGCGGGGCATGACTATCGTCGCCGCACTTATGACTGTCTTCTTTATCATGCAACTCGTAG
GACAGGTGCCGGCAGCGCTCTTCCGCTTCCTCGCTCACTGACTCGCTGCGCTCGGTCGTTCGGCTGCGGC
GAGCGGTATCAGCTCACTCAAAGGCGGTAATACGGTTATCCACAGAATCAGGGGATAACGCAGGAAAGAA
CATGTGAGCAAAAGGCCAGCAAAAGGCCAGGAACCGTAAAAAGGCCGCGTTGCTGGCGTTTTTCCATAGG
CTCCGCCCCCCTGACGAGCATCACAAAAATCGACGCTCAAGTCAGAGGTGGCGAAACCCGACAGGACTAT
AAAGATACCAGGCGTTTCCCCCTGGAAGCTCCCTCGTGCGCTCTCCTGTTCCGACCCTGCCGCTTACCGG
ATACCTGTCCGCCTTTCTCCCTTCGGGAAGCGTGGCGCTTTCTCATAGCTCACGCTGTAGGTATCTCAGT
TCGGTGTAGGTCGTTCGCTCCAAGCTGGGCTGTGTGCACGAACCCCCCGTTCAGCCCGACCGCTGCGCCT
TATCCGGTAACTATCGTCTTGAGTCCAACCCGGTAAGACACGACTTATCGCCACTGGCAGCAGCCACTGG
TAACAGGATTAGCAGAGCGAGGTATGTAGGCGGTGCTACAGAGTTCTTGAAGTGGTGGCCTAACTACGGC
TACACTAGAAGAACAGTATTTGGTATCTGCGCTCTGCTGAAGCCAGTTACCTTCGGAAAAAGAGTTGGTA
GCTCTTGATCCGGCAAACAAACCACCGCTGGTAGCGGTGGTTTTTTTGTTTGCAAGCAGCAGATTACGCG
CAGAAAAAAAGGATCTCAAGAAGATCCTTTGATCTTTTCTACGGGGTCTGACGCTCAGTGGAACGAAAAC
TCACGTTAAGGGATTTTGGTCATGAGATTATCAAAAAGGATCTTCACCTAGATCCTTTTAAATTAAAAAT
GAAGTTTTAAATCAATCTAAAGTATATATGAGTAAACTTGGTCTGACAGCGGCCGCAAATGCTAAACCAC
TGCAGTGGTTACCAGTGCTTGATCAGTGAGGCACCGATCTCAGCGATCTGCCTATTTCGTTCGTCCATAG
TGGCCTGACTCCCCGTCGTGTAGATCACTACGATTCGTGAGGGCTTACCATCAGGCCCCAGCGCAGCAAT
GATGCCGCGAGAGCCGCGTTCACCGGCCCCCGATTTGTCAGCAATGAACCAGCCAGCAGGGAGGGCCGAG
CGAAGAAGTGGTCCTGCTACTTTGTCCGCCTCCATCCAGTCTATGAGCTGCTGTCGTGATGCTAGAGTAA
GAAGTTCGCCAGTGAGTAGTTTCCGAAGAGTTGTGGCCATTGCTACTGGCATCGTGGTATCACGCTCGTC
GTTCGGTATGGCTTCGTTCAACTCTGGTTCCCAGCGGTCAAGCCGGGTCACATGATCACCCATATTATGA
AGAAATGCAGTCAGCTCCTTAGGGCCTCCGATCGTTGTCAGAAGTAAGTTGGCCGCGGTGTTGTCGCTCA
TGGTAATGGCAGCACTACACAATTCTCTTACCGTCATGCCATCCGTAAGATGCTTTTCCGTGACCGGCGA
GTACTCAACCAAGTCGTTTTGTGAGTAGTGTATACGGCGACCAAGCTGCTCTTGCCCGGCGTCTATACGG
GACAACACCGCGCCACATAGCAGTACTTTGAAAGTGCTCATCATCGGGAATCGTTCTTCGGGGCGGAAAG
ACTCAAGGATCTTGCCGCTATTGAGATCCAGTTCGATATAGCCCACTCTTGCACCCAGTTGATCTTCAGC
ATCTTTTACTTTCACCAGCGTTTCGGGGTGTGCAAAAACAGGCAAGCAAAATGCCGCAAAGAAGGGAATG
AGTGCGACACGAAAATGTTGGATGCTCATACTCGTCCTTTTTCAATATTATTGAAGCATTTATCAGGGTT
ACTAGTACGTCTCTCAAGGATAAGTAAGTAATATTAAGGTACGGGAGGTATTGGACAGGCCGCAATAAAA
TATCTTTATTTTCATTACATCTGTGTGTTGGTTTTTTGTGTGAATCGATAGTACTAACATACGCTCTCCA
TCAAAACAAAACGAAACAAAACAAACTAGCAAAATAGGCTGTCCCCAGTGCAAGTGCAGGTGCCAGAACA
TTTCTCT
